>Addgene plasmid #113443 | pcDNA3.1 PA-mCit | depositor full sequence | sequence record 214024 | pcDNA3.1 PA-mCit sequence 6492 bps
GACGGATCGGGAGATCTCCCGATCCCCTATGGTGCACTCTCAGTACAATCTGCTCTGATGCCGCATAGTT
AAGCCAGTATCTGCTCCCTGCTTGTGTGTTGGAGGTCGCTGAGTAGTGCGCGAGCAAAATTTAAGCTACA
ACAAGGCAAGGCTTGACCGACAATTGCATGAAGAATCTGCTTAGGGTTAGGCGTTTTGCGCTGCTTCGCG
ATGTACGGGCCAGATATACGCGTTGACATTGATTATTGACTAGTTATTAATAGTAATCAATTACGGGGTC
ATTAGTTCATAGCCCATATATGGAGTTCCGCGTTACATAACTTACGGTAAATGGCCCGCCTGGCTGACCG
CCCAACGACCCCCGCCCATTGACGTCAATAATGACGTATGTTCCCATAGTAACGCCAATAGGGACTTTCC
ATTGACGTCAATGGGTGGAGTATTTACGGTAAACTGCCCACTTGGCAGTACATCAAGTGTATCATATGCC
AAGTACGCCCCCTATTGACGTCAATGACGGTAAATGGCCCGCCTGGCATTATGCCCAGTACATGACCTTA
TGGGACTTTCCTACTTGGCAGTACATCTACGTATTAGTCATCGCTATTACCATGGTGATGCGGTTTTGGC
AGTACATCAATGGGCGTGGATAGCGGTTTGACTCACGGGGATTTCCAAGTCTCCACCCCATTGACGTCAA
TGGGAGTTTGTTTTGGCACCAAAATCAACGGGACTTTCCAAAATGTCGTAACAACTCCGCCCCATTGACG
CAAATGGGCGGTAGGCGTGTACGGTGGGAGGTCTATATAAGCAGAGCTCTCTGGCTAACTAGAGAACCCA
CTGCTTACTGGCTTATCGAAATTAATACGACTCACTATAGGGAGACCCAAGCTGGCTAGCACCATGGTGG
ACAACAAATTCAACAAAGAACAACAAAACGCGTTCTATGAGATCTTACATTTACCTAACTTAAACGAAGA
ACAACGAAACGCCTTCATCCAAAGTTTAAAAGATGACCCAAGCCAAAGCGCTAACCTTTTAGCAGAAGCT
AAAAAGCTAAATGATGCTCAGGCGCCGAAAGTAGACAACAAATTCAACAAAGAACAACAAAACGCGTTCT
ATGAGATCTTACATTTACCTAACTTAAACGAAGAACAACGAAACGCCTTCATCCAAAGTTTAAAAGATGA
CCCAAGCCAAAGCGCTAACCTTTTAGCAGAAGCTAAAAAGCTAAATGGTGCTCAGGCGCCGAAAGTAGAC
GCGAACTCGGAATTCGGCTCGGGCTCGGTATCGAAAGGTGAAGAGCTGTTTACTGGCGTCGTGCCCATTT
TGGTGGAACTTGACGGTGACGTGAACGGTCACAAATTCTCAGTCTCGGGAGAAGGCGAGGGGGACGCGAC
ATATGGGAAACTCACACTGAAGTTCATCTGCACGACTGGAAAGCTGCCTGTCCCTTGGCCTACACTCGTC
ACGACGTTCGGTTATGGTTTGATGTGTTTCGCAAGATATCCTGACCACATGAAACAGCATGATTTCTTTA
AGAGCGCCATGCCCGAAGGTTATGTCCAGGAGAGGACTATCTTCTTTAAGGACGATGGGAACTACAAGAC
TCGGGCAGAGGTGAAATTTGAGGGGGACACGCTTGTGAATAGAATCGAACTCAAAGGCATCGATTTCAAG
GAGGATGGAAACATTCTCGGACACAAACTTGAGTACAATTACAACAGCCACAACGTGTATATCATGGCGG
ACAAACAGAAGAATGGAATCAAAGTGAACTTCAAGATCAGACACAATATCGAAGATGGGTCAGTGCAGCT
GGCTGATCATTACCAGCAGAATACGCCCATCGGGGACGGTCCAGTCTTGTTGCCGGATAACCACTACCTT
TCATACCAGTCGAAGTTGTCCAAAGACCCCAACGAGAAGAGGGATCACATGGTGCTTCTTGAATTTGTCA
CAGCCGCTGGTTGAAAGCTTGGTACCGAGCTCGGATCCACTAGTCCAGTGTGGTGGAATTCTGCAGATAT
CCAGCACAGTGGCGGCCGCTCGAGTCTAGAGGGCCCGTTTAAACCCGCTGATCAGCCTCGACTGTGCCTT
CTAGTTGCCAGCCATCTGTTGTTTGCCCCTCCCCCGTGCCTTCCTTGACCCTGGAAGGTGCCACTCCCAC
TGTCCTTTCCTAATAAAATGAGGAAATTGCATCGCATTGTCTGAGTAGGTGTCATTCTATTCTGGGGGGT
GGGGTGGGGCAGGACAGCAAGGGGGAGGATTGGGAAGACAATAGCAGGCATGCTGGGGATGCGGTGGGCT
CTATGGCTTCTGAGGCGGAAAGAACCAGCTGGGGCTCTAGGGGGTATCCCC
[124 nt withheld, positions 2362-2485]
C
[91 nt withheld, positions 2487-2577]
A
[49 nt withheld, positions 2579-2627]
CCTTTGACGTTGGAGTCCACGTTCTTT
[37 nt withheld, positions 2655-2691]
ACCCTATCTCGGTCTATTCTTTTGATTTATAAGGGATTTTGCCGATTTCGGCCTATTGGTTAAAAAATGA
GCTGATTTAACAAAAATTTAACGCGAATTAATTCTGTGGAATGTGTGTCAGTTAGGGTGTGGAAAGTCCC
CAGGCTCCCCAGCAGGCAGAAGTATGCAAAGCATGCATCTCAATTAGTCAGCAACCAGGTGTGGAAAGTC
CCCAGGCTCCCCAGCAGGCAGAAGTATGCAAAGCATGCATCTCAATTAGTCAGCAACCATAGTCCCGCCC
CTAACTCCGCCCATCCCGCCCCTAACTCCGCCCAGTTCCGCCCATTCTCCGCCCCATGGCTGACTAATTT
TTTTTATTTATGCAGAGGCCGAGGCCGCCTCTGCCTCTGAGCTATTCCAGAAGTAGTGAGGAGGCTTTTT
TGGAGGCCTAGGCTTTTGCAAAAAGCTCCCGGGAGCTTGTATATCCATTTTCGGATCTGATCAAGAGACA
GGATGAGGATCGTTTCGCATGATTGAACAAGATGGATTGCACGCAGGTTCTCCGGCCGCTTGGGTGGAGA
GGCTATTCGGCTATGACTGGGCACAACAGACAATCGGCTGCTCTGATGCCGCCGTGTTCCGGCTGTCAGC
GCAGGGGCGCCCGGTTCTTTTTGTCAAGACCGACCTGTCCGGTGCCCTGAATGAACTGCAGGACGAGGCA
GCGCGGCTATCGTGGCTGGCCACGACGGGCGTTCCTTGCGCAGCTGTGCTCGACGTTGTCACTGAAGCGG
GAAGGGACTGGCTGCTATTGGGCGAAGTGCCGGGGCAGGATCTCCTGTCATCTCACCTTGCTCCTGCCGA
GAAAGTATCCATCATGGCTGATGCAATGCGGCGGCTGCATACGCTTGATCCGGCTACCTGCCCATTCGAC
CACCAAGCGAAACATCGCATCGAGCGAGCACGTACTCGGATGGAAGCCGGTCTTGTCGATCAGGATGATC
TGGACGAAGAGCATCAGGGGCTCGCGCCAGCCGAACTGTTCGCCAGGCTCAAGGCGCGCATGCCCGACGG
CGAGGATCTCGTCGTGACCCATGGCGATGCCTGCTTGCCGAATATCATGGTGGAAAATGGCCGCTTTTCT
GGATTCATCGACTGTGGCCGGCTGGGTGTGGCGGACCGCTATCAGGACATAGCGTTGGCTACCCGTGATA
TTGCTGAAGAGCTTGGCGGCGAATGGGCTGACCGCTTCCTCGTGCTTTACGGTATCGCCGCTCCCGATTC
GCAGCGCATCGCCTTCTATCGCCTTCTTGACGAGTTCTTCTGAGCGGGACTCTGGGGTTCGAAATGACCG
ACCAAGCGACGCCCAACCTGCCATCACGAGATTTCGATTCCACCGCCGCCTTCTATGAAAGGTTGGGCTT
CGGAATCGTTTTCCGGGACGCCGGCTGGATGATCCTCCAGCGCGGGGATCTCATGCTGGAGTTCTTCGCC
CACCCCAACTTGTTTATTGCAGCTTATAATGGTTACAAATAAAGCAATAGCATCACAAATTTCACAAATA
AAGCATTTTTTTCACTGCATTCTAGTTGTGGTTTGTCCAAACTCATCAATGTATCTTATCATGTCTGTAT
ACCGTCGACCTCTAGCTAGAGCTTGGCGTAATCATGGTCATAGCTGTTTCCTGTGTGAAATTGTTATCCG
CTCACAATTCCACACAACATACGAGCCGGAAGCATAAAGTGTAAAGCCTGGGGTGCCTAATGAGTGAGCT
AACTCACATTAATTGCGTTGCGCTCACTGCCCGCTTTCCAGTCGGGAAACCTGTCGTGCCAGCTGCATTA
ATGAATCGGCCAACGCGCGGGGAGAGGCGGTTTGCGTATTGGGCGCTCTTCCGCTTCCTCGCTCACTGAC
TCGCTGCGCTCGGTCGTTCGGCTGCGGCGAGCGGTATCAGCTCACTCAAAGGCGGTAATACGGTTATCCA
CAGAATCAGGGGATAACGCAGGAAAGAACATGTGAGCAAAAGGCCAGCAAAAGGCCAGGAACCGTAAAAA
GGCCGCGTTGCTGGCGTTTTTCCATAGGCTCCGCCCCCCTGACGAGCATCACAAAAATCGACGCTCAAGT
CAGAGGTGGCGAAACCCGACAGGACTATAAAGATACCAGGCGTTTCCCCCTGGAAGCTCCCTCGTGCGCT
CTCCTGTTCCGACCCTGCCGCTTACCGGATACCTGTCCGCCTTTCTCCCTTCGGGAAGCGTGGCGCTTTC
TCATAGCTCACGCTGTAGGTATCTCAGTTCGGTGTAGGTCGTTCGCTCCAAGCTGGGCTGTGTGCACGAA
CCCCCCGTTCAGCCCGACCGCTGCGCCTTATCCGGTAACTATCGTCTTGAGTCCAACCCGGTAAGACACG
ACTTATCGCCACTGGCAGCAGCCACTGGTAACAGGATTAGCAGAGCGAGGTATGTAGGCGGTGCTACAGA
GTTCTTGAAGTGGTGGCCTAACTACGGCTACACTAGAAGAACAGTATTTGGTATCTGCGCTCTGCTGAAG
CCAGTTACCTTCGGAAAAAGAGTTGGTAGCTCTTGATCCGGCAAACAAACCACCGCTGGTAGCGGTTTTT
TTGTTTGCAAGCAGCAGATTACGCGCAGAAAAAAAGGATCTCAAGAAGATCCTTTGATCTTTTCTACGGG
GTCTGACGCTCAGTGGAACGAAAACTCACGTTAAGGGATTTTGGTCATGAGATTATCAAAAAGGATCTTC
ACCTAGATCCTTTTAAATTAAAAATGAAGTTTTAAATCAATCTAAAGTATATATGAGTAAACTTGGTCTG
ACAGTTACCAATGCTTAATCAGTGAGGCACCTATCTCAGCGATCTGTCTATTTCGTTCATCCATAGTTGC
CTGACTCCCCGTCGTGTAGATAACTACGATACGGGAGGGCTTACCATCTGGCCCCAGTGCTGCAATGATA
CCGCGAGACCCACGCTCACCGGCTCCAGATTTATCAGCAATAAACCAGCCAGCCGGAAGGGCCGAGCGCA
GAAGTGGTCCTGCAACTTTATCCGCCTCCATCCAGTCTATTAATTGTTGCCGGGAAGCTAGAGTAAGTAG
TTCGCCAGTTAATAGTTTGCGCAACGTTGTTGCCATTGCTACAGGCATCGTGGTGTCACGCTCGTCGTTT
GGTATGGCTTCATTCAGCTCCGGTTCCCAACGATCAAGGCGAGTTACATGATCCCCCATGTTGTGCAAAA
AAGCGGTTAGCTCCTTCGGTCCTCCGATCGTTGTCAGAAGTAAGTTGGCCGCAGTGTTATCACTCATGGT
TATGGCAGCACTGCATAATTCTCTTACTGTCATGCCATCCGTAAGATGCTTTTCTGTGACTGGTGAGTAC
TCAACCAAGTCATTCTGAGAATAGTGTATGCGGCGACCGAGTTGCTCTTGCCCGGCGTCAATACGGGATA
ATACCGCGCCACATAGCAGAACTTTAAAAGTGCTCATCATTGGAAAACGTTCTTCGGGGCGAAAACTCTC
AAGGATCTTACCGCTGTTGAGATCCAGTTCGATGTAACCCACTCGTGCACCCAACTGATCTTCAGCATCT
TTTACTTTCACCAGCGTTTCTGGGTGAGCAAAAACAGGAAGGCAAAATGCCGCAAAAAAGGGAATAAGGG
CGACACGGAAATGTTGAATACTCATACTCTTCCTTTTTCAATATTATTGAAGCATTTATCAGGGTTATTG
TCTCATGAGCGGATACATATTTGAATGTATTTAGAAAAATAAACAAATAGGGGTTCCGCGCACATTTCCC
CGAAAAGTGCCACCTGACGTC
Features (pLannotate 1.2.2; 22 found; start..end, strand, type, name):
     28..80      -  misc_feature   bom (fragment): basis of mobility region from pBR322
    235..614     +  enhancer       CMV enhancer: human cytomegalovirus immediate early enhancer
    615..818     +  promoter       CMV promoter: human cytomegalovirus (CMV) immediate early promoter
    814..847     +  LTR            5' LTR (truncated) (fragment): truncated 5' long terminal repeat (LTR) from HIV-1
    863..881     +  promoter       T7 promoter: promoter for bacteriophage T7 RNA polymerase
    907..1080    +  CDS            ProtA: IgG-binding unit of Staphylococcus aureus protein A
   1084..1254    +  CDS            ProtA: IgG-binding unit of Staphylococcus aureus protein A
   1288..1983    +  CDS            mCitrine: mCitrine is a basic (constitutively fluorescent) yellow fluorescent protein published in 2001, derived from Aequorea victoria.
   2092..2316    +  polyA_signal   bGH poly(A) signal: bovine growth hormone polyadenylation signal
   2320..2341    +  promoter       SV40 promoter (fragment): SV40 enhancer and early promoter
   2362..2790    +  rep_origin     f1 ori (sequence partly withheld): f1 bacteriophage origin of replication; arrow indicates direction of (+) strand synthesis
   2804..3133    +  promoter       SV40 promoter: SV40 enhancer and early promoter
   3200..3991    +  CDS            neo: KKA2_KLEPN - Also known as kan, nptII. Experimental evidence at protein level: Swiss-Prot protein existence level 1. Resistance to kanamycin, neomycin, paromomycin, ribostamycin, butirosin and gentamicin B. From Klebsiella pneumoniae.
   4015..4173    +  CDS            ble (fragment): BLE_KLEPN - Experimental evidence at protein level: Swiss-Prot protein existence level 1. Binding protein with a strong affinity to the bleomycin family of antibiotics. Binds to CL990; an antimitotic-antibiotic compound. From Klebsiella pneumoniae.
   4168..4289    +  polyA_signal   SV40 poly(A) signal: SV40 polyadenylation signal
   4362..4378    -  protein_bind   lac operator: The lac repressor binds to the lac operator to inhibit transcription in E. coli. This inhibition can be relieved by adding lactose or isopropyl-β-D-thiogalactopyranoside (IPTG). lac repressor encoded by lacI
   4386..4416    -  promoter       lac promoter: promoter for the E. coli lac operon
   4431..4452    -  protein_bind   CAP binding site: CAP binding activates transcription in the presence of cAMP. E. coli catabolite activator protein
   4465..4557    -  CDS            lacI (fragment): lac repressor; lacI; The lac repressor binds to the lac operator to inhibit transcription in E. coli. This inhibition can be relieved by adding lactose or isopropyl-β-D-thiogalactopyranoside (IPTG).
   4740..5325    -  rep_origin     ori: high-copy-number ColE1/pMB1/pBR322/pUC origin of replication
   5496..6356    -  CDS            AmpR: β-lactamase; bla; confers resistance to ampicillin, carbenicillin, and related antibiotics
   6357..6461    -  promoter       AmpR promoter: bla
