>Addgene plasmid #113443 | pcDNA3.1 PA-mCit | addgene full sequence | sequence record 218187 | Addgene NGS Result
GCGCTGCTTCGCGATGTACGGGCCAGATATACGCGTTGACATTGATTATTGACTAGTTATTAATAGTAAT
CAATTACGGGGTCATTAGTTCATAGCCCATATATGGAGTTCCGCGTTACATAACTTACGGTAAATGGCCC
GCCTGGCTGACCGCCCAACGACCCCCGCCCATTGACGTCAATAATGACGTATGTTCCCATAGTAACGCCA
ATAGGGACTTTCCATTGACGTCAATGGGTGGAGTATTTACGGTAAACTGCCCACTTGGCAGTACATCAAG
TGTATCATATGCCAAGTACGCCCCCTATTGACGTCAATGACGGTAAATGGCCCGCCTGGCATTATGCCCA
GTACATGACCTTATGGGACTTTCCTACTTGGCAGTACATCTACGTATTAGTCATCGCTATTACCATGGTG
ATGCGGTTTTGGCAGTACATCAATGGGCGTGGATAGCGGTTTGACTCACGGGGATTTCCAAGTCTCCACC
CCATTGACGTCAATGGGAGTTTGTTTTGGCACCAAAATCAACGGGACTTTCCAAAATGTCGTAACAACTC
CGCCCCATTGACGCAAATGGGCGGTAGGCGTGTACGGTGGGAGGTCTATATAAGCAGAGCTCTCTGGCTA
ACTAGAGAACCCACTGCTTACTGGCTTATCGAAATTAATACGACTCACTATAGGGAGACCCAAGCTGGCT
AGCACCATGGTGGACAACAAATTCAACAAAGAACAACAAAACGCGTTCTATGAGATCTTACATTTACCTA
ACTTAAACGAAGAACAACGAAACGCCTTCATCCAAAGTTTAAAAGATGACCCAAGCCAAAGCGCTAACCT
TTTAGCAGAAGCTAAAAAGCTAAATGATGCTCAGGCGCCGAAAGTAGACAACAAATTCAACAAAGAACAA
CAAAACGCGTTCTATGAGATCTTACATTTACCTAACTTAAACGAAGAACAACGAAACGCCTTCATCCAAA
GTTTAAAAGATGACCCAAGCCAAAGCGCTAACCTTTTAGCAGAAGCTAAAAAGCTAAATGGTGCTCAGGC
GCCGAAAGTAGACGCGAACTCGGAATTCGGATCGGGCTCGGTATCGAAAGGTGAAGAGCTGTTTACTGGC
GTCGTGCCCATTTTGGTGGAACTTGACGGTGACGTGAACGGTCACAAATTCTCAGTCTCGGGAGAAGGCG
AGGGGGACGCGACATATGGGAAACTCACACTGAAGTTCATCTGCACGACTGGAAAGCTGCCTGTCCCTTG
GCCTACACTCGTCACGACGTTCGGTTATGGTTTGATGTGTTTCGCAAGATATCCTGACCACATGAAACAG
CATGATTTCTTTAAGAGCGCCATGCCCGAAGGTTATGTCCAGGAGAGGACTATCTTCTTTAAGGACGATG
GGAACTACAAGACTCGGGCAGAGGTGAAATTTGAGGGGGACACGCTTGTGAATAGAATCGAACTCAAAGG
CATCGATTTCAAGGAGGATGGAAACATTCTCGGACACAAACTTGAGTACAATTACAACAGCCACAACGTG
TATATCATGGCGGACAAACAGAAGAATGGAATCAAAGTGAACTTCAAGATCAGACACAATATCGAAGATG
GGTCAGTGCAGCTGGCTGATCATTACCAGCAGAATACGCCCATCGGGGACGGTCCAGTCTTGTTGCCGGA
TAACCACTACCTTTCATACCAGTCGAAGTTGTCCAAAGACCCCAACGAGAAGAGGGATCACATGGTGCTT
CTTGAATTTGTCACAGCCGCTGGTTGAAAGCTTGGTACCGAGCTCGGATCCACTAGTCCAGTGTGGTGGA
ATTCTGCAGATATCCAGCACAGTGGCGGCCGCTCGAGTCTAGAGGGCCCGTTTAAACCCGCTGATCAGCC
TCGACTGTGCCTTCTAGTTGCCAGCCATCTGTTGTTTGCCCCTCCCCCGTGCCTTCCTTGACCCTGGAAG
GTGCCACTCCCACTGTCCTTTCCTAATAAAATGAGGAAATTGCATCGCATTGTCTGAGTAGGTGTCATTC
TATTCTGGGGGGTGGGGTGGGGCAGGACAGCAAGGGGGAGGATTGGGAAGACAATAGCAGGCATGCTGGG
GATGCGGTGGGCTCTATGGCTTCTGAGGCGGAAAGAACCAGCTGGGGCTCTAGGGGGTATCCCC
[124 nt withheld, positions 2165-2288]
C
[91 nt withheld, positions 2290-2380]
A
[49 nt withheld, positions 2382-2430]
CCTTTGACGTTGGAGTCCACGTTCTTT
[37 nt withheld, positions 2458-2494]
ACCCTATCTCGGTCTATTCTTTTGATTTATAAGGGATTTTGCCGATTTCGGCCTATTGGTTAAAAAATGA
GCTGATTTAACAAAAATTTAACGCGAATTAATTCTGTGGAATGTGTGTCAGTTAGGGTGTGGAAAGTCCC
CAGGCTCCCCAGCAGGCAGAAGTATGCAAAGCATGCATCTCAATTAGTCAGCAACCAGGTGTGGAAAGTC
CCCAGGCTCCCCAGCAGGCAGAAGTATGCAAAGCATGCATCTCAATTAGTCAGCAACCATAGTCCCGCCC
CTAACTCCGCCCATCCCGCCCCTAACTCCGCCCAGTTCCGCCCATTCTCCGCCCCATGGCTGACTAATTT
TTTTTATTTATGCAGAGGCCGAGGCCGCCTCTGCCTCTGAGCTATTCCAGAAGTAGTGAGGAGGCTTTTT
TGGAGGCCTAGGCTTTTGCAAAAAGCTCCCGGGAGCTTGTATATCCATTTTCGGATCTGATCAAGAGACA
GGATGAGGATCGTTTCGCATGATTGAACAAGATGGATTGCACGCAGGTTCTCCGGCCGCTTGGGTGGAGA
GGCTATTCGGCTATGACTGGGCACAACAGACAATCGGCTGCTCTGATGCCGCCGTGTTCCGGCTGTCAGC
GCAGGGGCGCCCGGTTCTTTTTGTCAAGACCGACCTGTCCGGTGCCCTGAATGAACTGCAGGACGAGGCA
GCGCGGCTATCGTGGCTGGCCACGACGGGCGTTCCTTGCGCAGCTGTGCTCGACGTTGTCACTGAAGCGG
GAAGGGACTGGCTGCTATTGGGCGAAGTGCCGGGGCAGGATCTCCTGTCATCTCACCTTGCTCCTGCCGA
GAAAGTATCCATCATGGCTGATGCAATGCGGCGGCTGCATACGCTTGATCCGGCTACCTGCCCATTCGAC
CACCAAGCGAAACATCGCATCGAGCGAGCACGTACTCGGATGGAAGCCGGTCTTGTCGATCAGGATGATC
TGGACGAAGAGCATCAGGGGCTCGCGCCAGCCGAACTGTTCGCCAGGCTCAAGGCGCGCATGCCCGACGG
CGAGGATCTCGTCGTGACCCATGGCGATGCCTGCTTGCCGAATATCATGGTGGAAAATGGCCGCTTTTCT
GGATTCATCGACTGTGGCCGGCTGGGTGTGGCGGACCGCTATCAGGACATAGCGTTGGCTACCCGTGATA
TTGCTGAAGAGCTTGGCGGCGAATGGGCTGACCGCTTCCTCGTGCTTTACGGTATCGCCGCTCCCGATTC
GCAGCGCATCGCCTTCTATCGCCTTCTTGACGAGTTCTTCTGAGCGGGACTCTGGGGTTCGAAATGACCG
ACCAAGCGACGCCCAACCTGCCATCACGAGATTTCGATTCCACCGCCGCCTTCTATGAAAGGTTGGGCTT
CGGAATCGTTTTCCGGGACGCCGGCTGGATGATCCTCCAGCGCGGGGATCTCATGCTGGAGTTCTTCGCC
CACCCCAACTTGTTTATTGCAGCTTATAATGGTTACAAATAAAGCAATAGCATCACAAATTTCACAAATA
AAGCATTTTTTTCACTGCATTCTAGTTGTGGTTTGTCCAAACTCATCAATGTATCTTATCATGTCTGTAT
ACCGTCGACCTCTAGCTAGAGCTTGGCGTAATCATGGTCATAGCTGTTTCCTGTGTGAAATTGTTATCCG
CTCACAATTCCACACAACATACGAGCCGGAAGCATAAAGTGTAAAGCCTGGGGTGCCTAATGAGTGAGCT
AACTCACATTAATTGCGTTGCGCTCACTGCCCGCTTTCCAGTCGGGAAACCTGTCGTGCCAGCTGCATTA
ATGAATCGGCCAACGCGCGGGGAGAGGCGGTTTGCGTATTGGGCGCTCTTCCGCTTCCTCGCTCACTGAC
TCGCTGCGCTCGGTCGTTCGGCTGCGGCGAGCGGTATCAGCTCACTCAAAGGCGGTAATACGGTTATCCA
CAGAATCAGGGGATAACGCAGGAAAGAACATGTGAGCAAAAGGCCAGCAAAAGGCCAGGAACCGTAAAAA
GGCCGCGTTGCTGGCGTTTTTCCATAGGCTCCGCCCCCCTGACGAGCATCACAAAAATCGACGCTCAAGT
CAGAGGTGGCGAAACCCGACAGGACTATAAAGATACCAGGCGTTTCCCCCTGGAAGCTCCCTCGTGCGCT
CTCCTGTTCCGACCCTGCCGCTTACCGGATACCTGTCCGCCTTTCTCCCTTCGGGAAGCGTGGCGCTTTC
TCATAGCTCACGCTGTAGGTATCTCAGTTCGGTGTAGGTCGTTCGCTCCAAGCTGGGCTGTGTGCACGAA
CCCCCCGTTCAGCCCGACCGCTGCGCCTTATCCGGTAACTATCGTCTTGAGTCCAACCCGGTAAGACACG
ACTTATCGCCACTGGCAGCAGCCACTGGTAACAGGATTAGCAGAGCGAGGTATGTAGGCGGTGCTACAGA
GTTCTTGAAGTGGTGGCCTAACTACGGCTACACTAGAAGAACAGTATTTGGTATCTGCGCTCTGCTGAAG
CCAGTTACCTTCGGAAAAAGAGTTGGTAGCTCTTGATCCGGCAAACAAACCACCGCTGGTAGCGGTGGTT
TTTTTGTTTGCAAGCAGCAGATTACGCGCAGAAAAAAAGGATCTCAAGAAGATCCTTTGATCTTTTCTAC
GGGGTCTGACGCTCAGTGGAACGAAAACTCACGTTAAGGGATTTTGGTCATGAGATTATCAAAAAGGATC
TTCACCTAGATCCTTTTAAATTAAAAATGAAGTTTTAAATCAATCTAAAGTATATATGAGTAAACTTGGT
CTGACAGTTACCAATGCTTAATCAGTGAGGCACCTATCTCAGCGATCTGTCTATTTCGTTCATCCATAGT
TGCCTGACTCCCCGTCGTGTAGATAACTACGATACGGGAGGGCTTACCATCTGGCCCCAGTGCTGCAATG
ATACCGCGAGACCCACGCTCACCGGCTCCAGATTTATCAGCAATAAACCAGCCAGCCGGAAGGGCCGAGC
GCAGAAGTGGTCCTGCAACTTTATCCGCCTCCATCCAGTCTATTAATTGTTGCCGGGAAGCTAGAGTAAG
TAGTTCGCCAGTTAATAGTTTGCGCAACGTTGTTGCCATTGCTACAGGCATCGTGGTGTCACGCTCGTCG
TTTGGTATGGCTTCATTCAGCTCCGGTTCCCAACGATCAAGGCGAGTTACATGATCCCCCATGTTGTGCA
AAAAAGCGGTTAGCTCCTTCGGTCCTCCGATCGTTGTCAGAAGTAAGTTGGCCGCAGTGTTATCACTCAT
GGTTATGGCAGCACTGCATAATTCTCTTACTGTCATGCCATCCGTAAGATGCTTTTCTGTGACTGGTGAG
TACTCAACCAAGTCATTCTGAGAATAGTGTATGCGGCGACCGAGTTGCTCTTGCCCGGCGTCAATACGGG
ATAATACCGCGCCACATAGCAGAACTTTAAAAGTGCTCATCATTGGAAAACGTTCTTCGGGGCGAAAACT
CTCAAGGATCTTACCGCTGTTGAGATCCAGTTCGATGTAACCCACTCGTGCACCCAACTGATCTTCAGCA
TCTTTTACTTTCACCAGCGTTTCTGGGTGAGCAAAAACAGGAAGGCAAAATGCCGCAAAAAAGGGAATAA
GGGCGACACGGAAATGTTGAATACTCATACTCTTCCTTTTTCAATATTATTGAAGCATTTATCAGGGTTA
TTGTCTCATGAGCGGATACATATTTGAATGTATTTAGAAAAATAAACAAATAGGGGTTCCGCGCACATTT
CCCCGAAAAGTGCCACCTGACGTCGACGGATCGGGAGATCTCCCGATCCCCTATGGTGCACTCTCAGTAC
AATCTGCTCTGATGCCGCATAGTTAAGCCAGTATCTGCTCCCTGCTTGTGTGTTGGAGGTCGCTGAGTAG
TGCGCGAGCAAAATTTAAGCTACAACAAGGCAAGGCTTGACCGACAATTGCATGAAGAATCTGCTTAGGG
TTAGGCGTTTT
Features (pLannotate 1.2.2; 22 found; start..end, strand, type, name):
     38..417     +  enhancer       CMV enhancer: human cytomegalovirus immediate early enhancer
    418..621     +  promoter       CMV promoter: human cytomegalovirus (CMV) immediate early promoter
    617..650     +  LTR            5' LTR (truncated) (fragment): truncated 5' long terminal repeat (LTR) from HIV-1
    666..684     +  promoter       T7 promoter: promoter for bacteriophage T7 RNA polymerase
    710..883     +  CDS            ProtA: IgG-binding unit of Staphylococcus aureus protein A
    887..1057    +  CDS            ProtA: IgG-binding unit of Staphylococcus aureus protein A
   1091..1786    +  CDS            mCitrine: mCitrine is a basic (constitutively fluorescent) yellow fluorescent protein published in 2001, derived from Aequorea victoria.
   1895..2119    +  polyA_signal   bGH poly(A) signal: bovine growth hormone polyadenylation signal
   2123..2144    +  promoter       SV40 promoter (fragment): SV40 enhancer and early promoter
   2165..2593    +  rep_origin     f1 ori (sequence partly withheld): f1 bacteriophage origin of replication; arrow indicates direction of (+) strand synthesis
   2607..2936    +  promoter       SV40 promoter: SV40 enhancer and early promoter
   3003..3794    +  CDS            neo: KKA2_KLEPN - Also known as kan, nptII. Experimental evidence at protein level: Swiss-Prot protein existence level 1. Resistance to kanamycin, neomycin, paromomycin, ribostamycin, butirosin and gentamicin B. From Klebsiella pneumoniae.
   3818..3976    +  CDS            ble (fragment): BLE_KLEPN - Experimental evidence at protein level: Swiss-Prot protein existence level 1. Binding protein with a strong affinity to the bleomycin family of antibiotics. Binds to CL990; an antimitotic-antibiotic compound. From Klebsiella pneumoniae.
   3971..4092    +  polyA_signal   SV40 poly(A) signal: SV40 polyadenylation signal
   4165..4181    -  protein_bind   lac operator: The lac repressor binds to the lac operator to inhibit transcription in E. coli. This inhibition can be relieved by adding lactose or isopropyl-β-D-thiogalactopyranoside (IPTG). lac repressor encoded by lacI
   4189..4219    -  promoter       lac promoter: promoter for the E. coli lac operon
   4234..4255    -  protein_bind   CAP binding site: CAP binding activates transcription in the presence of cAMP. E. coli catabolite activator protein
   4268..4360    -  CDS            lacI (fragment): lac repressor; lacI; The lac repressor binds to the lac operator to inhibit transcription in E. coli. This inhibition can be relieved by adding lactose or isopropyl-β-D-thiogalactopyranoside (IPTG).
   4543..5131    -  rep_origin     ori: high-copy-number ColE1/pMB1/pBR322/pUC origin of replication
   5302..6162    -  CDS            AmpR: β-lactamase; bla; confers resistance to ampicillin, carbenicillin, and related antibiotics
   6163..6267    -  promoter       AmpR promoter: bla
   6326..6378    -  misc_feature   bom (fragment): basis of mobility region from pBR322
