[The description below was written by a language model from this plasmid's Addgene catalogue record and pLannotate feature annotations shown in this document.]
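Description:
pcDNA3.1 PA-mCit is a mammalian expression plasmid of about 6.5 kb built on the pcDNA3.1 backbone. It is propagated in E. coli through a high-copy ColE1/pUC-type origin with ampicillin selection (β-lactamase under its own promoter). It also carries an f1 phage origin, which allows single-stranded DNA production. For selection in mammalian cells, an SV40 enhancer/early promoter drives a neomycin phosphotransferase gene terminated by an SV40 polyadenylation signal, so stable transfectants can be selected with G418. The remaining annotations are short backbone remnants: lac promoter/operator, lacI, ble and bom fragments, plus a brief match to an HIV-1 LTR just downstream of the CMV promoter. None of these appears to be a functional part of the design.

The payload is a roughly 1.1 kb ProteinA-mCitrine fusion cloned between NheI and HindIII. It is transcribed from the human CMV immediate-early enhancer/promoter and terminated by the bovine growth hormone polyadenylation signal. A T7 promoter lies just upstream of the coding region and could support in vitro transcription. The feature tables show two tandem IgG-binding units of Staphylococcus aureus protein A followed by mCitrine, a yellow fluorescent protein derived from Aequorea victoria. The product therefore combines an IgG-binding handle for capture with a fluorescent reporter, and no additional protein of interest is attached to it.

The record describes the plasmid as a control expression vector, deposited alongside a bioluminescence-based two-hybrid method for quantifying protein-protein interactions in mammalian cells. There it presumably supplies the tag-only partner used to measure background signal. The depositor sequence and the repository's sequencing result differ by only a few bases in length and give the same feature set.
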