Addgene plasmid #113443: pcDNA3.1 PA-mCit
Purpose: ProteinA-mCitrine control expression vector
Depositing lab: Erich Wanker. Publication: LuTHy: a double-readout bioluminescence-based two-hybrid technology for quantitative mapping of protein-protein interactions in mammalian cells. Trepte P, Kruse S, Kostova S, Hoffmann S, Buntru A, Tempelmeier A, Secker C, Diez L, Schulz A, Klockmeier K, Zenkner M, Golusik S, Rau K, Schnoegl S, Garner CC, Wanker EE. Mol Syst Biol. 2018 Jul 11;14(7):e8071. doi: 10.15252/msb.20178071. PubMed 29997244.
Backbone
  Vector backbone: pcDNA3.1
  Backbone size w/o insert (bp): 5428
  Total vector size (bp): 6492
  Vector type: Mammalian Expression
  Selectable markers: Neomycin (select with G418)
Growth in bacteria
  Bacterial resistance: Ampicillin, 100 μg/mL
  Growth temperature: 37°C
  Growth strain: DH5alpha
  Copy number: High Copy
Gene/Insert
  Gene/Insert name: ProteinA-mCitrine
  Insert size (bp): 1071
  Promoter: CMV
  Cloning method: Restriction Enzyme; 5′ cloning site NheI (not destroyed); 3′ cloning site HindIII (unknown if destroyed)
  Sequencing primers: 5′ GCAAATGGGCGGTAGGCGT; 3′ TAGAAGGCACAGTCGAGGCT
Terms and licenses: Academic/Nonprofit Terms; Industry Terms: Not Available to Industry
How to cite: pcDNA3.1 PA-mCit was a gift from Erich Wanker (Addgene plasmid # 113443 ; http://n2t.net/addgene:113443 ; RRID:Addgene_113443)
